Addgene plasmid #207376: PET-HiFi SpCas9-NLS-6xHis
Purpose: Expression of increased-fidelity (i.e. high-fidelity) SpCas9 variant in bacterial cells
Depositing lab: Ervin Welker. Depositing organization: HUN-REN Research Centre for Natural Sciences. Publication: A cleavage rule for selection of increased-fidelity SpCas9 variants with high efficiency and no detectable off-targets. Kulcsar PI, Talas A, Ligeti Z, Toth E, Rakvacs Z, Bartos Z, Krausz SL, Welker A, Vegi VL, Huszar K, Welker E. Nat Commun. 2023 Sep 16;14(1):5746. doi: 10.1038/s41467-023-41393-5. PubMed 37717069.
Backbone
  Vector backbone: pET
  Vector type: Bacterial Expression, CRISPR
Growth in bacteria
  Bacterial resistance: Ampicillin, 100 μg/mL
  Growth temperature: 37°C
  Growth strain: DH5alpha
  Copy number: High Copy
Gene/Insert
  Gene/Insert name: HiFi SpCas9
  Species: S. pyogenes
  Insert size (bp): 4158
  Mutation: R691A
  Promoter: T7
  Tag / fusion protein: 6xHis (C terminal on insert)
  Cloning method: Gibson Cloning
Terms and licenses: Academic/Nonprofit Terms; Industry Terms: Not Available to Industry
Depositor comments: Please visit https://doi.org/10.1101/2022.08.16.504097 for bioRxiv preprint
How to cite: PET-HiFi SpCas9-NLS-6xHis was a gift from Ervin Welker (Addgene plasmid # 207376 ; http://n2t.net/addgene:207376 ; RRID:Addgene_207376)
