[The description below was written by a language model from this plasmid's Addgene catalogue record and pLannotate feature annotations shown in this document.]
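Description:
PET-HiFi SpCas9-NLS-6xHis is a pET-family bacterial expression plasmid of about 9.2 kb, built to produce a high-fidelity variant of Streptococcus pyogenes Cas9 in E. coli. It is selected with ampicillin through a β-lactamase (AmpR) cassette and replicates from a ColE1/pMB1-type origin. The catalogue lists it as high copy, although the feature table also shows the pBR322-derived bom region and a rop gene, which normally moderates copy number. An f1 phage origin is present as well. Two short tetracycline-resistance fragments are backbone remnants and not functional markers.

The expression cassette follows the standard T7lac design. A T7 promoter is immediately followed by a lac operator and the strong T7 gene 10 ribosome binding site, and a T7 terminator closes the unit. The plasmid carries its own lacI gene with its promoter, so transcription stays repressed until IPTG or lactose is added in a host that supplies T7 RNA polymerase. The annotation software splits the open reading frame into overlapping N- and C-terminal Cas9 matches, but together they represent one continuous SpCas9 coding sequence. It carries the R691A substitution that defines the HiFi variant, which reduces off-target cleavage. A bipartite nucleoplasmin nuclear localization signal is fused to the C terminus. The catalogue also records a C-terminal 6xHis tag. The feature table does not label it as such, but the short 18-nt feature just before the terminator, annotated as a "SET1 fragment", sits where the tag would be expected and is probably that tag.

The construct is used for recombinant production and affinity purification of HiFi SpCas9 protein. The NLS makes the purified protein suitable for delivery into eukaryotic cells, for example as ribonucleoprotein complexes, though the record itself states only bacterial expression.
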