Features (pLannotate 1.2.2; 20 found; start..end, strand, type, name):
      1..19      +  promoter       T7 promoter: promoter for bacteriophage T7 RNA polymerase
     20..44      +  protein_bind   lac operator: The lac repressor binds to the lac operator to inhibit transcription in E. coli. This inhibition can be relieved by adding lactose or isopropyl-β-D-thiogalactopyranoside (IPTG). lac repressor encoded by lacI
     59..81      +  RBS            RBS: efficient ribosome binding site from bacteriophage T7 gene 10 (Olins and Rangwala, 1989)
     88..1806    +  CDS            Cas9(N): N-terminal portion of Streptococcus pyogenes Cas9 (Zetsche et al., 2015)
   1693..4191    +  CDS            Cas9(C): C-terminal portion of Streptococcus pyogenes Cas9 (Zetsche et al., 2015)
   4192..4239    +  CDS            nucleoplasmin NLS: bipartite nuclear localization signal from nucleoplasmin
   4277..4294    +  CDS            SET1 (fragment): solubility-enhancement tag derived from T7 phage gene 10B
   4302..4349    +  terminator     T7 terminator: transcription terminator for bacteriophage T7 RNA polymerase
   4386..4841    +  rep_origin     f1 ori (sequence partly withheld): f1 bacteriophage origin of replication; arrow indicates direction of (+) strand synthesis
   4956..5816    -  CDS            AmpR: β-lactamase; bla; confers resistance to ampicillin, carbenicillin, and related antibiotics
   5817..5909    -  promoter       AmpR promoter: bla
   5990..6578    +  rep_origin     ori: high-copy-number ColE1/pMB1/pBR322/pUC origin of replication
   6764..6903    -  misc_feature   bom: basis of mobility region from pBR322
   7005..7196    -  CDS            rop: Rop protein, which maintains plasmids at low copy number; rop
   7213..7593    +  CDS            YPB1_ECOLX: Protein predicted: Swiss-Prot protein existence level 4. From Escherichia coli.
   7655..7719    -  CDS            TcR (fragment): tetracycline efflux protein; tet; confers resistance to tetracycline
   7734..7755    -  protein_bind   CAP binding site: CAP binding activates transcription in the presence of cAMP. E. coli catabolite activator protein
   7768..8850    -  CDS            lacI: lac repressor; lacI; The lac repressor binds to the lac operator to inhibit transcription in E. coli. This inhibition can be relieved by adding lactose or isopropyl-β-D-thiogalactopyranoside (IPTG).
   8851..8928    -  promoter       lacI promoter: lacI
   8936..9215    -  CDS            TcR (fragment): tetracycline efflux protein; tet; confers resistance to tetracycline
>Addgene plasmid #207376 | PET-HiFi SpCas9-NLS-6xHis | addgene full sequence | sequence record 408673 | Addgene NGS Result
TAATACGACTCACTATAGGGGAATTGTGAGCGGATAACAATTCCCCTCTAGAAATAATTTTGTTTAACTT
TAAGAAGGAGATATACCATGGACAAGAAGTACAGCATCGGCCTGGACATCGGCACCAACTCTGTGGGCTG
GGCCGTGATCACCGACGAGTACAAGGTGCCCAGCAAGAAATTCAAGGTGCTGGGCAACACCGACCGGCAC
AGCATCAAGAAGAACCTGATCGGAGCCCTGCTGTTCGACAGCGGCGAAACAGCCGAGGCCACCCGGCTGA
AGAGAACCGCCAGAAGAAGATACACCAGACGGAAGAACCGGATCTGCTATCTGCAAGAGATCTTCAGCAA
CGAGATGGCCAAGGTGGACGACAGCTTCTTCCACAGACTGGAAGAGTCCTTCCTGGTGGAAGAGGATAAG
AAGCACGAGCGGCACCCCATCTTCGGCAACATCGTGGACGAGGTGGCCTACCACGAGAAGTACCCCACCA
TCTACCACCTGAGAAAGAAACTGGTGGACAGCACCGACAAGGCCGACCTGCGGCTGATCTATCTGGCCCT
GGCCCACATGATCAAGTTCCGGGGCCACTTCCTGATCGAGGGCGACCTGAACCCCGACAACAGCGACGTG
GACAAGCTGTTCATCCAGCTGGTGCAGACCTACAACCAGCTGTTCGAGGAAAACCCCATCAACGCCAGCG
GCGTGGACGCCAAGGCCATCCTGTCTGCCAGACTGAGCAAGAGCAGACGGCTGGAAAATCTGATCGCCCA
GCTGCCCGGCGAGAAGAAGAATGGCCTGTTCGGAAACCTGATTGCCCTGAGCCTGGGCCTGACCCCCAAC
TTCAAGAGCAACTTCGACCTGGCCGAGGATGCCAAACTGCAGCTGAGCAAGGACACCTACGACGACGACC
TGGACAACCTGCTGGCCCAGATCGGCGACCAGTACGCCGACCTGTTTCTGGCCGCCAAGAACCTGTCCGA
CGCCATCCTGCTGAGCGACATCCTGAGAGTGAACACCGAGATCACCAAGGCCCCCCTGAGCGCCTCTATG
ATCAAGAGATACGACGAGCACCACCAGGACCTGACCCTGCTGAAAGCTCTCGTGCGGCAGCAGCTGCCTG
AGAAGTACAAAGAGATTTTCTTCGACCAGAGCAAGAACGGCTACGCCGGCTACATTGACGGCGGAGCCAG
CCAGGAAGAGTTCTACAAGTTCATCAAGCCCATCCTGGAAAAGATGGACGGCACCGAGGAACTGCTCGTG
AAGCTGAACAGAGAGGACCTGCTGCGGAAGCAGCGGACCTTCGACAACGGCAGCATCCCCCACCAGATCC
ACCTGGGAGAGCTGCACGCCATTCTGCGGCGGCAGGAAGATTTTTACCCATTCCTGAAGGACAACCGGGA
AAAGATCGAGAAGATCCTGACCTTCCGCATCCCCTACTACGTGGGCCCTCTGGCCAGGGGAAACAGCAGA
TTCGCCTGGATGACCAGAAAGAGCGAGGAAACCATCACCCCCTGGAACTTCGAGGAAGTGGTGGACAAGG
GCGCTTCCGCCCAGAGCTTCATCGAGCGGATGACCAACTTCGATAAGAACCTGCCCAACGAGAAGGTGCT
GCCCAAGCACAGCCTGCTGTACGAGTACTTCACCGTGTATAACGAGCTGACCAAAGTGAAATACGTGACC
GAGGGAATGAGAAAGCCCGCCTTCCTGAGCGGCGAGCAGAAAAAGGCCATCGTGGACCTGCTGTTCAAGA
CCAACCGGAAAGTGACCGTGAAGCAGCTGAAAGAGGACTACTTCAAGAAAATCGAGTGCTTCGACTCCGT
GGAAATCTCCGGCGTGGAAGATCGGTTCAACGCCTCCCTGGGCACATACCACGATCTGCTGAAAATTATC
AAGGACAAGGACTTCCTGGACAATGAGGAAAACGAGGACATTCTGGAAGATATCGTGCTGACCCTGACAC
TGTTTGAGGACAGAGAGATGATCGAGGAACGGCTGAAAACCTATGCCCACCTGTTCGACGACAAAGTGAT
GAAGCAGCTGAAGCGGCGGAGATACACCGGCTGGGGCAGGCTGAGCCGGAAGCTGATCAACGGCATCCGG
GACAAGCAGTCCGGCAAGACAATCCTGGATTTCCTGAAGTCCGACGGCTTCGCCAACGCAAACTTCATGC
AGCTGATCCACGACGACAGCCTGACCTTTAAAGAGGACATCCAGAAAGCCCAGGTGTCCGGCCAGGGCGA
TAGCCTGCACGAGCACATTGCCAATCTGGCCGGCAGCCCCGCCATTAAGAAGGGCATCCTGCAGACAGTG
AAGGTGGTGGACGAGCTCGTGAAAGTGATGGGCCGGCACAAGCCCGAGAACATCGTGATCGAAATGGCCA
GAGAGAACCAGACCACCCAGAAGGGACAGAAGAACAGCCGCGAGAGAATGAAGCGGATCGAAGAGGGCAT
CAAAGAGCTGGGCAGCCAGATCCTGAAAGAACACCCCGTGGAAAACACCCAGCTGCAGAACGAGAAGCTG
TACCTGTACTACCTGCAGAATGGGCGGGATATGTACGTGGACCAGGAACTGGACATCAACCGGCTGTCCG
ACTACGATGTGGACCATATCGTGCCTCAGAGCTTTCTGAAGGACGACTCCATCGACAACAAGGTGCTGAC
CAGAAGCGACAAGAACCGGGGCAAGAGCGACAACGTGCCCTCCGAAGAGGTCGTGAAGAAGATGAAGAAC
TACTGGCGGCAGCTGCTGAACGCCAAGCTGATTACCCAGAGAAAGTTCGACAATCTGACCAAGGCCGAGA
GAGGCGGCCTGAGCGAACTGGATAAGGCCGGCTTCATCAAGAGACAGCTGGTGGAAACCCGGCAGATCAC
AAAGCACGTGGCACAGATCCTGGACTCCCGGATGAACACTAAGTACGACGAGAATGACAAGCTGATCCGG
GAAGTGAAAGTGATCACCCTGAAGTCCAAGCTGGTGTCCGATTTCCGGAAGGATTTCCAGTTTTACAAAG
TGCGCGAGATCAACAACTACCACCACGCCCACGACGCGTACCTGAACGCCGTCGTGGGAACCGCCCTGAT
CAAAAAGTACCCTAAGCTGGAAAGCGAGTTCGTGTACGGCGACTACAAGGTGTACGACGTACGGAAGATG
ATCGCCAAGAGCGAGCAGGAAATCGGCAAGGCTACCGCCAAGTACTTCTTCTACAGCAACATCATGAACT
TTTTCAAGACCGAGATTACCCTGGCCAACGGCGAGATCCGGAAGCGGCCTCTGATCGAGACAAACGGCGA
AACCGGGGAGATCGTGTGGGATAAGGGCCGGGATTTTGCCACCGTGCGGAAAGTGCTGAGCATGCCCCAA
GTGAATATCGTGAAAAAGACCGAGGTGCAGACAGGCGGCTTCAGCAAAGAGTCTATCCTGCCCAAGAGGA
ACAGCGATAAGCTGATCGCCAGAAAGAAGGACTGGGACCCTAAGAAGTACGGCGGCTTCGACAGCCCCAC
CGTGGCCTATTCTGTGCTGGTGGTGGCCAAAGTGGAAAAGGGCAAGTCCAAGAAACTGAAGAGTGTGAAA
GAGCTGCTGGGGATCACCATCATGGAAAGAAGCAGCTTCGAGAAGAATCCCATCGACTTTCTGGAAGCCA
AGGGCTACAAAGAAGTGAAAAAGGACCTGATCATCAAGCTGCCTAAGTACTCCCTGTTCGAGCTGGAAAA
CGGCCGGAAGAGAATGCTGGCCTCTGCCGGCGAACTGCAGAAGGGAAACGAACTGGCCCTGCCCTCCAAA
TATGTGAACTTCCTGTACCTGGCCAGCCACTATGAGAAGCTGAAGGGCTCCCCCGAGGATAATGAGCAGA
AACAGCTGTTTGTGGAACAGCACAAGCACTACCTGGACGAGATCATCGAGCAGATCAGCGAGTTCTCCAA
GAGAGTGATCCTGGCCGACGCTAATCTGGACAAAGTGCTGTCCGCCTACAACAAGCACCGGGATAAGCCC
ATCAGAGAGCAGGCCGAGAATATCATCCACCTGTTTACCCTGACCAATCTGGGAGCCCCTGCCGCCTTCA
AGTACTTTGACACCACCATCGACCGGAAGAGGTACACCAGCACCAAAGAGGTGCTGGACGCCACCCTGAT
CCACCAGAGCATCACCGGCCTGTACGAGACACGGATCGACCTGTCTCAGCTGGGAGGCGACAAAAGGCCG
GCGGCCACGAAAAAGGCCGGCCAGGCAAAAAAGAAAAAGATGGATAAGCATCACCACCACCATCACTAAT
AACCTAGGCTGCTGCCACCGCTGAGCAATAACTAGCATAACCCCTTGGGGCCTCTAAACGGGTCTTGAGG
GGTTTTTTGCTGAAAGGAGGAACTATATCCGGATTGGCGAATGGG
[124 nt withheld, positions 4386-4509]
C
[91 nt withheld, positions 4511-4601]
A
[49 nt withheld, positions 4603-4651]
CCTTTGACGTTGGAGTCCACGTTCTTT
[37 nt withheld, positions 4679-4715]
ACCCTATCTCGGTCTATTCTTTTGATTTATAAGGGATTTTGCCGATTTCGGCCTATTGGTTAAAAAATGA
GCTGATTTAACAAAAATTTAACGCGAATTTTAACAAAATATTAACGTTTACAATTTCTGGCGGCACGATG
GCATGAGATTATCAAAAAGGATCTTCACCTAGATCCTTTTAAATTAAAAATGAAGTTTTAAATCAATCTA
AAGTATATATGAGTAAACTTGGTCTGACAGTTACCAATGCTTAATCAGTGAGGCACCTATCTCAGCGATC
TGTCTATTTCGTTCATCCATAGTTGCCTGACTCCCCGTCGTGTAGATAACTACGATACGGGAGGGCTTAC
CATCTGGCCCCAGTGCTGCAATGATACCGCGAGACCCACGCTCACCGGCTCCAGATTTATCAGCAATAAA
CCAGCCAGCCGGAAGGGCCGAGCGCAGAAGTGGTCCTGCAACTTTATCCGCCTCCATCCAGTCTATTAAT
TGTTGCCGGGAAGCTAGAGTAAGTAGTTCGCCAGTTAATAGTTTGCGCAACGTTGTTGCCATTGCTACAG
GCATCGTGGTGTCACGCTCGTCGTTTGGTATGGCTTCATTCAGCTCCGGTTCCCAACGATCAAGGCGAGT
TACATGATCCCCCATGTTGTGCAAAAAAGCGGTTAGCTCCTTCGGTCCTCCGATCGTTGTCAGAAGTAAG
TTGGCCGCAGTGTTATCACTCATGGTTATGGCAGCACTGCATAATTCTCTTACTGTCATGCCATCCGTAA
GATGCTTTTCTGTGACTGGTGAGTACTCAACCAAGTCATTCTGAGAATAGTGTATGCGGCGACCGAGTTG
CTCTTGCCCGGCGTCAATACGGGATAATACCGCGCCACATAGCAGAACTTTAAAAGTGCTCATCATTGGA
AAACGTTCTTCGGGGCGAAAACTCTCAAGGATCTTACCGCTGTTGAGATCCAGTTCGATGTAACCCACTC
GTGCACCCAACTGATCTTCAGCATCTTTTACTTTCACCAGCGTTTCTGGGTGAGCAAAAACAGGAAGGCA
AAATGCCGCAAAAAAGGGAATAAGGGCGACACGGAAATGTTGAATACTCATACTCTTCCTTTTTCAATCA
TGATTGAAGCATTTATCAGGGTTATTGTCTCATGAGCGGATACATATTTGAATGTATTTAGAAAAATAAA
CAAATAGGTCATGACCAAAATCCCTTAACGTGAGTTTTCGTTCCACTGAGCGTCAGACCCCGTAGAAAAG
ATCAAAGGATCTTCTTGAGATCCTTTTTTTCTGCGCGTAATCTGCTGCTTGCAAACAAAAAAACCACCGC
TACCAGCGGTGGTTTGTTTGCCGGATCAAGAGCTACCAACTCTTTTTCCGAAGGTAACTGGCTTCAGCAG
AGCGCAGATACCAAATACTGTCCTTCTAGTGTAGCCGTAGTTAGGCCACCACTTCAAGAACTCTGTAGCA
CCGCCTACATACCTCGCTCTGCTAATCCTGTTACCAGTGGCTGCTGCCAGTGGCGATAAGTCGTGTCTTA
CCGGGTTGGACTCAAGACGATAGTTACCGGATAAGGCGCAGCGGTCGGGCTGAACGGGGGGTTCGTGCAC
ACAGCCCAGCTTGGAGCGAACGACCTACACCGAACTGAGATACCTACAGCGTGAGCTATGAGAAAGCGCC
ACGCTTCCCGAAGGGAGAAAGGCGGACAGGTATCCGGTAAGCGGCAGGGTCGGAACAGGAGAGCGCACGA
GGGAGCTCCCAGGGGGAAACGCCTGGTATCTTTATAGTCCTGTCGGGTTTCGCCACCTCTGACTTGAGCG
TCGATTTTTGTGATGCTCGTCAGGGGGGCGGAGCCTATGGAAAAACGCCAGCAACGCGGCCTTTTTACGG
TTCCTGGCCTTTTGCTGGCCTTTTGCTCACATGTTCTTTCCTGCGTTATCCCCTGATTCTGTGGATAACC
GTATTACCGCCTTTGAGTGAGCTGATACCGCTCGCCGCAGCCGAACGACCGAGCGCAGCGAGTCAGTGAG
CGAGGAAGCGGAAGAGCGCCTGATGCGGTATTTTCTCCTTACGCATCTGTGCGGTATTTCACACCGCAAT
GGTGCACTCTCAGTACAATCTGCTCTGATGCCGCATAGTTAAGCCAGTATACACTCCGCTATCGCTACGT
GACTGGGTCATGGCTGCGCCCCGACACCCGCCAACACCCGCTGACGCGCCCTGACGGGCTTGTCTGCTCC
CGGCATCCGCTTACAGACAAGCTGTGACCGTCTCCGGGAGCTGCATGTGTCAGAGGTTTTCACCGTCATC
ACCGAAACGCGCGAGGCAGCTGCGGTAAAGCTCATCAGCGTGGTCGTGAAGCGATTCACAGATGTCTGCC
TGTTCATCCGCGTCCAGCTCGTTGAGTTTCTCCAGAAGCGTTAATGTCTGGCTTCTGATAAAGCGGGCCA
TGTTAAGGGCGGTTTTTTCCTGTTTGGTCACTGATGCCTCCGTGTAAGGGGGATTTCTGTTCATGGGGGT
AATGATACCGATGAAACGAGAGAGGATGCTCACGATACGGGTTACTGATGATGAACATGCCCGGTTACTG
GAACGTTGTGAGGGTAAACAACTGGCGGTATGGATGCGGCGGGACCAGAGAAAAATCACTCAGGGTCAAT
GCCAGCGCTTCGTTAATACAGATGTAGGTGTTCCACAGGGTAGCCAGCAGCATCCTGCGATGCAGATCCG
GAACATAATGGTGCAGGGCGCTGACTTCCGCGTTTCCAGACTTTACGAAACACGGAAACCGAAGACCATT
CATGTTGTTGCTCAGGTCGCAGACGTTTTGCAGCAGCAGTCGCTTCACGTTCGCTCGCGTATCGGTGATT
CATTCTGCTAACCAGTAAGGCAACCCCGCCAGCCTAGCCGGGTCCTCAACGACAGGAGCACGATCATGCT
AGTCATGCCCCGCGCCCACCGGAAGGAGCTGACTGGGTTGAAGGCTCTCAAGGGCATCGGTCGAGATCCC
GGTGCCTAATGAGTGAGCTAACTTACATTAATTGCGTTGCGCTCACTGCCCGCTTTCCAGTCGGGAAACC
TGTCGTGCCAGCTGCATTAATGAATCGGCCAACGCGCGGGGAGAGGCGGTTTGCGTATTGGGCGCCAGGG
TGGTTTTTCTTTTCACCAGTGAGACGGGCAACAGCTGATTGCCCTTCACCGCCTGGCCCTGAGAGAGTTG
CAGCAAGCGGTCCACGCTGGTTTGCCCCAGCAGGCGAAAATCCTGTTTGATGGTGGTTAACGGCGGGATA
TAACATGAGCTGTCTTCGGTATCGTCGTATCCCACTACCGAGATGTCCGCACCAACGCGCAGCCCGGACT
CGGTAATGGCGCGCATTGCGCCCAGCGCCATCTGATCGTTGGCAACCAGCATCGCAGTGGGAACGATGCC
CTCATTCAGCATTTGCATGGTTTGTTGAAAACCGGACATGGCACTCCAGTCGCCTTCCCGTTCCGCTATC
GGCTGAATTTGATTGCGAGTGAGATATTTATGCCAGCCAGCCAGACGCAGACGCGCCGAGACAGAACTTA
ATGGGCCCGCTAACAGCGCGATTTGCTGGTGACCCAATGCGACCAGATGCTCCACGCCCAGTCGCGTACC
GTCTTCATGGGAGAAAATAATACTGTTGATGGGTGTCTGGTCAGAGACATCAAGAAATAACGCCGGAACA
TTAGTGCAGGCAGCTTCCACAGCAATGGCATCCTGGTCATCCAGCGGATAGTTAATGATCAGCCCACTGA
CGCGTTGCGCGAGAAGATTGTGCACCGCCGCTTTACAGGCTTCGACGCCGCTTCGTTCTACCATCGACAC
CACCACGCTGGCACCCAGTTGATCGGCGCGAGATTTAATCGCCGCGACAATTTGCGACGGCGCGTGCAGG
GCCAGACTGGAGGTGGCAACGCCAATCAGCAACGACTGTTTGCCCGCCAGTTGTTGTGCCACGCGGTTGG
GAATGTAATTCAGCTCCGCCATCGCCGCTTCCACTTTTTCCCGCGTTTTCGCAGAAACGTGGCTGGCCTG
GTTCACCACGCGGGAAACGGTCTGATAAGAGACACCGGCATACTCTGCGACATCGTATAACGTTACTGGT
TTCACATTCACCACCCTGAATTGACTCTCTTCCGGGCGCTATCATGCCATACCGCGAAAGGTTTTGCGCC
ATTCGATGGTGTCCGGGATCTCGACGCTCTCCCTTATGCGACTCCTGCATTAGGAAGCAGCCCAGTAGTA
GGTTGAGGCCGTTGAGCACCGCCGCCGCAAGGAATGGTGCATGCAAGGAGATGGCGCCCAACAGTCCCCC
GGCCACGGGGCCTGCCACCATACCCACGCCGAAACAAGCGCTCATGAGCCCGAAGTGGCGAGCCCGATCT
TCCCCATCGGTGATGTCGGCGATATAGGCGCCAGCAACCGCACCTGTGGCGCCGGTGATGCCGGCCACGA
TGCGTCCGGCGTAGAGGATCGAGATCGATCTCGATCCCGCGAAAT
